>Addgene plasmid #154042 | pL0_AC_pPbt | addgene full sequence | sequence record 307082 | Addgene NGS Result
TCTTGATCAGATATTGATCCCCTGCGCCATCAGATCCTTGGCGGCAAGAAAGCCATCCAGTTTACTTTGC
AGGGCTTCCCAACCTTACCAGAGGGCGCCCCAGCTGGCAATTCCGGTTCGCTTGCTAAGCTTGCATGCCT
GCAAGTCGACTCTAGAGGAGCGGTGATCACAGGCAGCAACGCTCTGTCATCGTTACAATCAACATGCTAC
CCTCCGCGAGATCATCCGTGTTTCAAACCCGGCAGCTTAGTTGCCGTTCTTCCGAATAGCATCGGTAACA
TGAGCAAAGTCTGCCGCCTTACAACGGCTCTCCCGCTGACGCCGTCCCGGACTGATGGGCTGCCTGTATC
GAGTGGTGATTTTGTGCCGAGCTCATTACTCGCATCCATTCTCAGGCTGTCTCGTCTCGTCTCAGGTCTC
CGGAGGCTCTTTGTGCACGTCAAACGAGGAATTTCAACGACCTGCAAACAACGACAGCCAACTCGAAAAC
GGCGAATGAAACAACATCAATGTAGAAGAATGAACGAAACAAGCATCGCAATACATTTTCGGTGGCTCTT
GTCTTGAAATACATACTCATAACCTATTTCGATTATTTTAAAATGTGTCAGCTTTAAATTAAGCCGGCAA
TTCAAATCAGAAAAAGCAATTTCTTGTACCTTGACACAGCGACAATCACAGTTCACTTTTACAGTTAGTC
ACAGTCGATACGAATGGTGTGAATCTTCAATTACCTGACTATTAACAGCAAATAGCTTTCAAAGTTAACA
TGTCGGGAGCTCAGAACCTATGGCGGGAACAACAGCTTCGATGGCCTTCCGTTCGCGTATCACAGTTCCC
AGCAGCGCTGCTACTATTCGTTGTTCCCCACCAAAAAAGCTCTAACCTAAGAAAGGAAGTAGGAACAGCC
TCGTAGGATCCCTACTGCGGGTCTGTCACTTCCCCCGTTGTTGCCAGCGGAGAACGATCTTGACAGTAAA
ACGTAAAAATTCAACACTTTTGATTGTGTGACCAATCCACGTACCTCCTCTTTACCTGCAATCAGTTGAT
TACTTTGTTTTGACTATCATCACCAATGCGAGACCACCAGGATACATAGATTACCACAACTCCGAGCCCT
TCCACCCACAGAATCAGGGGATAACGCAGGAAAGAACATGTGAGCAAAAGGCCAGCAAAAGGCCAGGAAC
CGTAAAAAGGCCGCGTTGCTGGCGTTTTTCCATAGGCTCCGCCCCCCTGACGAGCATCACAAAAATCGAC
GCTCAAGTCAGAGGTGGCGAAACCCGACAGGACTATAAAGATACCAGGCGTTTCCCCCTGGAAGCTCCCT
CGTGCGCTCTCCTGTTCCGACCCTGCCGCTTACCGGATACCTGTCCGCCTTTCTCCCTTCGGGAAGCGTG
GCGCTTTCTCATAGCTCACGCTGTAGGTATCTCAGTTCGGTGTAGGTCGTTCGCTCCAAGCTGGGCTGTG
TGCACGAACCCCCCGTTCAGCCCGACCGCTGCGCCTTATCCGGTAACTATCGTCTTGAGTCCAACCCGGT
AAGACACGACTTATCGCCACTGGCAGCAGCCACTGGTAACAGGATTAGCAGAGCGAGGTATGTAGGCGGT
GCTACAGAGTTCTTGAAGTGGTGGCCTAACTACGGCTACACTAGAAGAACAGTATTTGGTATCTGCGCTC
TGCTGAAGCCAGTTACCTTCGGAAAAAGAGTTGGTAGCTCTTGATCCGGCAAACAAACCACCGCTGGTAG
CGGTGGTTTTTTTGTTTGCAAGCAGCAGATTACGCGCAGAAAAAAAGGATCTCAAGAAGATCCTTTGATC
TTTTCTACGGGGTCTGACGCTCAGTGGAACGAAAACTCACGTTAAGGGATTTTGGTCATGCATTCTAGGT
GATTATTATTTGCCGACTACCTTGGTGATCTCGCCTTTCACGTAGTGGACAAATTCTTCCAACTGATCTG
CGCGCGAGGCCAAGCGATCTTCTTCTTGTCCAAGATAAGCCTGTCTAGCTTCAAGTATGACGGGCTGATA
CTGGGCCGGCAGGCGCTCCATTGCCCAGTCGGCAGCGACATCCTTCGGCGCGATTTTGCCGGTTACTGCG
CTGTACCAAATGCGGGACAACGTAAGCACTACATTTCGCTCATCGCCAGCCCAGTCGGGCGGCGAGTTCC
ATAGCGTTAAGGTTTCATTTAGCGCCTCAAATAGATCCTGTTCAGGAACCGGATCAAAGAGTTCCTCCGC
CGCTGGACCTACCAAGGCAACGCTATGTTCTCTTGCTTTTGTCAGCAAGATAGCCAGATCAATGTCGATC
GTGGCTGGCTCGAAGATACCAGCAAGAATGTCATTGCGCTGCCATTCTCCAAATTGCAGTTCGCGCTTAG
CTGGATAACGCCACGGAATGATGTCGTCGTGCACAACAATGGTGACTTCTACAGCGCGGAGAATCTCACT
CTCTCCAGGGGAAGCCGAAGTTTCCAAAAGGTCGTTGATCAAAGCTCGCCGCGTTGTTTCATCAAGCCTT
ACGGTCACCGTAACCAGCAAATCAATATCACTGTGTGGCTTCAGGCCGCCATCCACTGCGGAGCCGTACA
AATGTACGGCCAGCAACGTCGGTTCGAGATGGCGCTCGATGACGCCAACTACCTCTGATAGTTGAGTCGA
TACTTCGGCGATCACCGCTTCCCTCATGCGAAACGATCCTCATCCTGTC
Features (pLannotate 1.2.2; 4 found; start..end, strand, type, name):
     10..126     -  CDS            tnpA (fragment): TN5P_ECOLX - Also known as tnp. Experimental evidence at protein level: Swiss-Prot protein existence level 1. Mediates transposition of transposon Tn5 by a 'cut and paste' mechanism. First, the monomeric transposase binds the 19 bp inverted DNA repeats flanking the transposon. Then, dimerization of the DNA- bound transposase creates a synaptic DNA complex. After nicking of the first DNA strand, excision of the transposon proceeds through a series of intermediates. The transposase then mediates the insertion of the transposon at a new site by strand transfer. The activity of the wild- type tran
    127..159     -  misc_feature   MCS (fragment): pUC18/19 multiple cloning site
   1217..1805    -  rep_origin     ori: high-copy-number ColE1/pMB1/pBR322/pUC origin of replication
   1899..2687    -  CDS            aadA: S3AD_ECOLX - Experimental evidence at protein level: Swiss-Prot protein existence level 1. Mediates bacterial resistance to the antibiotics streptomycin and spectinomycin. From Escherichia coli.
