[The description below was written by a language model from this plasmid's Addgene catalogue record and pLannotate feature annotations shown in this document.]
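Description:
pL0_AC_pPbt is a Level 0 part plasmid for the uLoop (universal Loop) modular assembly system, built on the pL0RlacZ backbone and catalogued as a synthetic biology vector. It stores a single basic part, the Pbt promoter from the diatom Phaeodactylum tricornutum, flanked by the "AC" overhangs of the uLoop syntax. In Type IIS restriction-based assembly schemes of this kind, defined overhangs fix the position a part occupies, so a promoter released from this plasmid can be joined in order with coding sequence and terminator parts to build higher-level transcription units for expression in the diatom. The record does not say which gene the Pbt promoter derives from, its length, or its expression characteristics, and the restriction sites used for cloning are listed as unknown.

The sequenced plasmid is small, about 2.7 kb. Automated annotation identifies only bacterial maintenance elements: a ColE1/pMB1-type origin of replication and the aadA gene, which confers spectinomycin (and streptomycin) resistance and matches the listed spectinomycin selection in E. coli. The annotation tool describes the origin as high copy, whereas the catalogue entry lists the plasmid as low copy; the record does not resolve this difference. A short fragment of the pUC18/19 multiple cloning site and a small fragment matching Tn5 transposase are also flagged, and these appear to be backbone remnants rather than functional elements. The promoter insert itself was not recognised by the annotation and presumably lies within the unannotated stretch between the MCS fragment and the origin. The plasmid carries no diatom selection marker or reporter, so it serves as a source of the promoter part rather than as a transformation vector.
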