Addgene plasmid #154042: pL0_AC_pPbt
Purpose: Diatom promoter for P. tricornutum; uLoop specific syntax; AC overhangs; Lvl 0
Depositing lab: Raffaela Abbriano. Depositing organization: University of Technology, Sydney. Publication: Characterisation of novel regulatory sequences compatible with modular assembly in the diatom Phaeodactylum tricornutum. Windhagauer , M., Abbriano, RM., Ashworth, J., Barolo, L., Jaramillo-Madrid, A.C., Pernice, M., Doblin, M.A.. Algal Research , Volume 53, March 2021 10.1016/j.algal.2020.102159.
Backbone
  Vector backbone: pL0RlacZ
  Vector type: Synthetic Biology
Growth in bacteria
  Bacterial resistance: Spectinomycin, 50 μg/mL
  Growth temperature: 37°C
  Growth strain: DH5alpha
  Copy number: Low Copy
Gene/Insert
  Gene/Insert name: Promoter Pbt
  Species: P. tricornutum
  Cloning method: Restriction Enzyme; 5′ cloning site Unknown (unknown if destroyed)
Terms and licenses: Academic/Nonprofit Terms; Industry Terms: Not Available to Industry
How to cite: pL0_AC_pPbt was a gift from Raffaela Abbriano (Addgene plasmid # 154042 ; http://n2t.net/addgene:154042 ; RRID:Addgene_154042)
